Addgene plasmid #58419: pCMV-HA-mIFITM1-C103A
Purpose: Expresses murine IFITM1-C103A with an N-terminal HA tag in mammalian cells.
Depositing lab: Jacob Yount. Depositing organization: Ohio State University. Publication: Palmitoylation on conserved and nonconserved cysteines of murine IFITM1 regulates its stability and anti-influenza A virus activity. Hach JC, McMichael T, Chesarino NM, Yount JS. J Virol. 2013 Sep;87(17):9923-7. doi: 10.1128/JVI.00621-13. Epub 2013 Jun 26. PubMed 23804635.
Backbone
  Vector backbone: pCMV-HA
  Backbone manufacturer: clontech
  Backbone size w/o insert (bp): 3800
  Total vector size (bp): 4118
  Vector type: Mammalian Expression
Growth in bacteria
  Bacterial resistance: Ampicillin, 100 μg/mL
  Growth temperature: 37°C
  Growth strain: DH5alpha
  Copy number: High Copy
Gene/Insert
  Gene/Insert name: IFITM1
  Species: M. musculus (mouse)
  Mutation: Cysteine 103 to Alanine
  Entrez Gene: Ifitm1 (a.k.a. 1110036C17Rik, DSPA2a, Mil-2, Mil2)
  Promoter: CMV IE
  Tag / fusion protein: HA (N terminal on backbone)
  Cloning method: Restriction Enzyme; 5′ cloning site EcoRI (not destroyed); 3′ cloning site SalI (not destroyed)
  Sequencing primers: 5′ GATCCGGTACTAGAGGAACTGAAAAAC
Terms and licenses: Academic/Nonprofit Terms; Industry Terms: Not Available to Industry
How to cite: pCMV-HA-mIFITM1-C103A was a gift from Jacob Yount (Addgene plasmid # 58419 ; http://n2t.net/addgene:58419 ; RRID:Addgene_58419)
