[The description below was written by a language model from this plasmid's Addgene catalogue record.]
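Description:
pCMV-HA-mIFITM1-C103A is a mammalian expression plasmid built on the commercial pCMV-HA backbone (about 3.8 kb), giving a total size of roughly 4.1 kb once the insert is included. It is maintained in E. coli as a high-copy plasmid under ampicillin selection. The record names no mammalian selection marker and provides no feature table, so details such as the bacterial origin or the polyadenylation signal are not stated here.

The payload is the mouse Ifitm1 coding sequence (interferon-induced transmembrane protein 1), cloned between EcoRI and SalI sites that both remain intact. Transcription is driven by the cytomegalovirus immediate-early promoter, a strong constitutive promoter in most mammalian cell lines. The backbone supplies an HA epitope tag fused to the N terminus of the protein, which allows detection or immunoprecipitation with anti-HA antibodies without needing an IFITM1-specific reagent. The insert carries a point mutation changing cysteine 103 to alanine, removing the thiol side chain at that position.

The associated publication concerns palmitoylation of conserved and nonconserved cysteines in murine IFITM1 and how this lipid modification affects the protein's stability and its activity against influenza A virus. In that context, the C103A mutant serves as a tool for eliminating one candidate palmitoylation site, so that its contribution can be compared with wild-type protein or other cysteine mutants. Typical use would be expression in cultured mammalian cells to assess palmitoylation, protein levels and antiviral restriction.
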