>Addgene plasmid #58419 | pCMV-HA-mIFITM1-C103A | addgene partial sequence | sequence record 96054 | pcDL-F 5'-GTTGCCTTTACTTCTAGGCCT-3'
CGCGGGCCCACCATGTACCCATACGATGTTCCAGATTACGCTCTTATGGCCATGGAGGCCCGAATTCCCA
TGCCTAAGGAGCAGCAAGAGGTGGTTGTACTGGGGTCACCCCACATCTCAACTTCTGCGACAGCCACCAC
AATCAACATGCCTGAGATCTCCACGCCTGACCATGTGGTCTGGTCCCTGTTCAATACACTCTTCATGAAC
TTCTGCTGCCTGGGCTTCGTAGCCTATGCCTACTCCGTGAAGTCTAGGGACAGGAAGATGGTGGGTGATA
CGACTGGGGCCCAGGCCTTCGCCTCCACCGCCAAGTGCCTGAACATCAGCTCCCTGTTCTTCACCATCCT
CACGGCCATCGTCGTCATCGTTGTCGCCGCCATTAGATGAGTCGACCGAGATCTCTCGAGGTACCGCGGC
CGCGGGGATCCAGACATGATAAGATACATTGATGAGTTTGGACAAACCACAACTAGAATGCAGTGAAAAA
AATGCTTTATTTGTGAAATTTGTGATGCTATTGCTTTATTTGTAACCATTATAAGCTGCAATAAACAAGT
TAACAACAACAATTGCATTCATTTTATGTTTCAGGTTCAGGGGGAGGTGTGGGAGGTTTTTTCGGATCCT
CTAGAGTCGATCTGCAGGCATGCTAGCTTGGCGTAATCATGGTCATAGCTGTTTCCTGTGTGAAATTGTT
ATCCGCTCACAATTCCACACAACATACGAGCCGGAAGCATAAAGTGTAAAGCCTGGGGTGCCTAATGAGT
GAGCTAACTCACATTAATTGCGTTGCGCTCACTGCCCGCTTTCCAGTCGGGAAACCTGTCGTGCCAGCTG
CATTAATGAATCGGCCAACGC
