>Addgene plasmid #58419 | pCMV-HA-mIFITM1-C103A | addgene partial sequence | sequence record 96055 | EBV-rev 5'-GTGGTTTGTCCAAACTCATC-3'
TGTCTGGATCCCCGCGGCCGCGGTACCTCGAGAGATCTCGGTCGACTCATCTAATGGCGGCGACAACGAT
GACGACGATGGCCGTGAGGATGGTGAAGAACAGGGAGCTGATGTTCAGGCACTTGGCGGTGGAGGCGAAG
GCCTGGGCCCCAGTCGTATCACCCACCATCTTCCTGTCCCTAGACTTCACGGAGTAGGCATAGGCTACGA
AGCCCAGGCAGCAGAAGTTCATGAAGAGTGTATTGAACAGGGACCAGACCACATGGTCAGGCGTGGAGAT
CTCAGGCATGTTGATTGTGGTGGCTGTCGCAGAAGTTGAGATGTGGGGTGACCCCAGTACAACCACCTCT
TGCTGCTCCTTAGGCATGGGAATTCGGGCCTCCATGGCCATAAGAGCGTAATCTGGAACATCGTATGGGT
ACATGGTGGGCCCGCGGGTACAATTCCGCAGCTTTTAGAGCAGAAGTAACACTTCCGTACAGGCCTAGAA
GTAAAGGCAACATCCACTGAGGAGCAGTTCTTTGATTTGCACCACCACCGGATCCGGGACCTGAAATAAA
AGACAAAAAGACTAAACTTACCAGTTAACTTTCTGGTTTTTCAGTTCCTCTAGTACCGGATCCTCTAGAG
TCCGGAGGCTGGATCGGTCCCGGTGTCTTCTATGGAGGTCAAAACAGCGTGGATGGCGTCTCCAGGCGAT
CTGACGGTTCACTAAACGAGCTCTGCTTATATAGACCTCCCACCGTACACGCCTACCGCCCATTTGCGTC
AATGGGGCGGAGTTGTTACGACATTTTGGAAAGTCCCGTTGATTTTGGTGCCAAAACAAACTCCCATTGA
CGTCAATGGGGTGGAGACTTGGAAATCCCCGTGAGTCAAACCGCTATCCACGCCCATTGATGTACTGCCA
AAACCGCATCACCATGGTAATAGC
